Addgene plasmid #67906: PB-EF1-IRES-NEO deleted ITR
Purpose: PiggyBac transposon encoding Neomycin resistance with deleted inverted terminal repeat
Depositing lab: Alex Kentsis. Depositing organization: Memorial Sloan-Kettering Cancer Center. Publication: Genomic DNA transposition induced by human PGBD5. Henssen AG, Henaff E, Jiang E, Eisenberg AR, Carson JR, Villasante CM, Ray M, Still E, Burns M, Gandara J, Feschotte C, Mason CE, Kentsis A. Elife. 2015 Sep 25;4. pii: e10565. doi: 10.7554/eLife.10565. PubMed 26406119.
Backbone
  Vector backbone: PB-EF1-IRES-NEO
  Total vector size (bp): 6892
  Modifications to backbone: Deleted ITRs TTAACCCTAGAAAGATAATCATATTGTGACGTACGTTAAAGATAATCATGTGTAAAATTGACGCATG and CATGCGTCAATTTTACGCAGACTATCTTTCTAGGGTTAA
  Vector type: Mammalian Expression
  Selectable markers: Neomycin (select with G418)
Growth in bacteria
  Bacterial resistance: Ampicillin, 100 μg/mL
  Growth temperature: 37°C
  Growth strain: DH5alpha
  Copy number: High Copy
Gene/Insert
  Gene/Insert name: NeoR
  Species: Synthetic
  Entrez Gene: neoR (a.k.a. pSH111_227_223)
  Cloning method: Ligation Independent Cloning
  Sequencing primers: 5′ GGGTTCCGCGCACATTTC; 3′ CAGTCATCCTCGGCAAACTCTTT
Terms and licenses: Academic/Nonprofit Terms; Industry Terms: Not Available to Industry
How to cite: PB-EF1-IRES-NEO deleted ITR was a gift from Alex Kentsis (Addgene plasmid # 67906 ; http://n2t.net/addgene:67906 ; RRID:Addgene_67906)
