[The description below was written by a language model from this plasmid's Addgene catalogue record and pLannotate feature annotations shown in this document.]
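Description:
PB-EF1-IRES-NEO deleted ITR is a mammalian expression plasmid derived from the PB-EF1-IRES-NEO piggyBac transposon donor, from which both piggyBac inverted terminal repeats have been removed. It is maintained in E. coli as a high-copy plasmid through a ColE1/pUC-type origin and selected with ampicillin (β-lactamase under its own promoter). The backbone also carries an f1 phage origin and remnants of a lac cloning region: lacZα and lacI fragments, the lac promoter and operator, and a CAP site. The catalogue lists a size of 6,892 bp, whereas the two sequenced records are about 6.8 kb. Their feature maps are essentially identical, differing by only a few bases.

The payload is a single mammalian cassette. An EF-1α core promoter is followed by a truncated HTLV-1 5' LTR segment, a combination commonly used as a compact composite promoter. Next come an EMCV IRES, the Tn5 aminoglycoside phosphotransferase (NeoR) coding sequence, a short WPRE fragment and an SV40 polyadenylation signal. No coding sequence is annotated upstream of the IRES, so the cassette appears to express only the neomycin marker, which confers G418 resistance. Short matches to the lambda phage portal gene flank the cassette and are probably stuffer or spacer DNA, and the annotated G-CSF destabilising element may be an incidental similarity hit.

Transposases recognise and cut at the terminal repeats, so deleting them should prevent the NeoR cassette from being mobilised as a transposon. The construct therefore appears to serve as a negative control alongside the intact-ITR donor. In such assays, G418-resistant colonies report genomic integration, as in the associated study of transposition by human PGBD5.
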