Features (pLannotate 1.2.2; 18 found; start..end, strand, type, name):
      1..105     -  promoter       AmpR promoter: bla
    158..586     -  rep_origin     f1 ori (sequence partly withheld): f1 bacteriophage origin of replication; arrow indicates direction of (+) strand synthesis
    591..745     -  CDS            lacZα (fragment): LacZα fragment of β-galactosidase; lacZ fragment
    747..866     +  CDS            B (fragment): PORTL_LAMBD - Experimental evidence at protein level: Swiss-Prot protein existence level 1. Forms the portal vertex of the capsid (PubMed:6228056, PubMed:6232391). This portal plays critical roles in head assembly, genome packaging, neck/tail attachment, and genome ejection (Probable). The portal protein multimerizes as a single ring-shaped homododecamer arranged around a central channel (PubMed:6232391). Binds to the terminase subunits to form the packaging machine (PubMed:7799432). From Escherichia phage lambda (Bacteriophage lambda).
   1321..1532    +  promoter       EF-1α core promoter: core promoter for human elongation factor EF-1α
   1545..1813    +  LTR            5' LTR (truncated): truncated 5' long terminal repeat (LTR) from human T-cell leukemia virus (HTLV) type 1
   1994..2456    +  misc_feature   IRES: internal ribosome entry site (IRES) of the encephalomyocarditis virus (EMCV)
   2482..3276    +  CDS            NeoR/KanR: aminoglycoside phosphotransferase from Tn5; aph(3')-II (or nptII); confers resistance to neomycin, kanamycin, and G418 (Geneticin®)
   3288..3394    +  misc_feature   WPRE (fragment): woodchuck hepatitis virus posttranscriptional regulatory element
   3403..3524    +  polyA_signal   SV40 poly(A) signal: SV40 polyadenylation signal
   3542..3634    +  ncRNA          G-CSF SLDE: Accession: RF00183 - G-CSF factor stem-loop destabilising element (SLDE)
   4292..4759    +  CDS            B (fragment): PORTL_LAMBD - Experimental evidence at protein level: Swiss-Prot protein existence level 1. Forms the portal vertex of the capsid (PubMed:6228056, PubMed:6232391). This portal plays critical roles in head assembly, genome packaging, neck/tail attachment, and genome ejection (Probable). The portal protein multimerizes as a single ring-shaped homododecamer arranged around a central channel (PubMed:6232391). Binds to the terminase subunits to form the packaging machine (PubMed:7799432). From Escherichia phage lambda (Bacteriophage lambda).
   4797..4813    -  protein_bind   lac operator: The lac repressor binds to the lac operator to inhibit transcription in E. coli. This inhibition can be relieved by adding lactose or isopropyl-β-D-thiogalactopyranoside (IPTG). lac repressor encoded by lacI
   4821..4851    -  promoter       lac promoter: promoter for the E. coli lac operon
   4866..4887    -  protein_bind   CAP binding site: CAP binding activates transcription in the presence of cAMP. E. coli catabolite activator protein
   4900..4992    -  CDS            lacI (fragment): lac repressor; lacI; The lac repressor binds to the lac operator to inhibit transcription in E. coli. This inhibition can be relieved by adding lactose or isopropyl-β-D-thiogalactopyranoside (IPTG).
   5175..5763    -  rep_origin     ori: high-copy-number ColE1/pMB1/pBR322/pUC origin of replication
   5934..6794    -  CDS            AmpR: β-lactamase; bla; confers resistance to ampicillin, carbenicillin, and related antibiotics
>Addgene plasmid #67906 | PB-EF1-IRES-NEO deleted ITR | addgene full sequence | sequence record 482905 | Addgene NGS Result
ACTCTTCCTTTTTCAATATTATTGAAGCATTTATCAGGGTTATTGTCTCATGAGCGGATACATATTTGAA
TGTATTTAGAAAAATAAACAAATAGGGGTTCCGCGCACATTTCCCCGAAAAGTGCCACCTAAATTGTAAG
CGTTAATATTTTGTTAAAATTCGCGTTAAATTTTTGTTAAATCAGCTCATTTTTTAACCAATAGGCCGAA
ATCGGCAAAATCCCTTATAAATCAAAAGAATAGACCGAGATAGGGT
[37 nt withheld, positions 257-293]
AAAGAACGTGGACTCCAACGTCAAAGG
[49 nt withheld, positions 321-369]
T
[91 nt withheld, positions 371-461]
G
[124 nt withheld, positions 463-586]
CCCATTCGCCATTCAGGCTGCGCAACTGTTGGGAAGGGCGATCGGTGGGGCCTCTTCGCTATTACGCCAG
CTGGCGAAAGGGGGATGTGCTGCAAGGCGATTAAGTTGGGTAACGCCAGGGTTTTCCCAGTCACGACGTT
GTAAAACGACGGCCAGTGAGCGCGCCTCGTTCATTCACGTTTTTGAACCCGTGGAGGACGGGCAGACTCG
CGGTGCAAATGTGTTTTACAGCGTGATGGAGCAGATGAAGATGCTCGACACGCTGCAGAACACGCAGCTA
GATGTTTTATCGGTCTGTATATCGAGGTTTATTTATTAATTTGAATAGATATTAAGTTTTATTATATTTA
CACTTACATACTAATAATAAATTCAACAAACAATTTATTTATGTTTATTTATTTATTAAAAAAAACAAAA
ACTCAAAATTTCTTCTATAAAGTAACAAAACTTTTATGAGGGACAGCCCCCCCCCAAAGCCCCCAGGGAT
GTAATTACGTCCCTCCCCCGCTAGGGGGCAGCAGCGAGCCGCCCGGGGCTCCGCTCCGGTCCGGCGCTCC
CCCCGCATCCCCGAGCCGGCAGCGTGCGGGGACAGCCCGGGCACGGGGAAGGTGGCACGGGATCGCTTTC
CTCTGAACGCTTCTCGCTGCTCTTTGAGCCTGCAGACACCTGGGGGGATACGGGGAAAAGGCCTCCACGG
CCAAGGATCTGCGATCGCTCCGGTGCCCGTCAGTGGGCAGAGCGCACATCGCCCACAGTCCCCGAGAAGT
TGGGGGGAGGGGTCGGCAATTGAACGGGTGCCTAGAGAAGGTGGCGCGGGGTAAACTGGGAAAGTGATGT
CGTGTACTGGCTCCGCCTTTTTCCCGAGGGTGGGGGAGAACCGTATATAAGTGCAGTAGTCGCCGTGAAC
GTTCTTTTTCGCAACGGGTTTGCCGCCAGAACACAGCTGAAGCTTCGAGGGGCTCGCATCTCTCCTTCAC
GCGCCCGCCGCCCTACCTGAGGCCGCCATCCACGCCGGTTGAGTCGCGTTCTGCCGCCTCCCGCCTGTGG
TGCCTCCTGAACTGCGTCCGCCGTCTAGGTAAGTTTAAAGCTCAGGTCGAGACCGGGCCTTTGTCCGGCG
CTCCCTTGGAGCCTACCTAGACTCAGCCGGCTCTCCACGCTTTGCCTGACCCTGCTTGCTCAACTCTACG
TCTTTGTTTCGTTTTCTGTTCTGCGCCGTTACAGATCCAAGCTGTGACCGGCGCCTACTCTAGAGCTAGC
TCGAGAATTCGAATTTAAATCGGATCCGCGGCCGCGCCCCTCTCCCTCCCCCCCCCCTAACGTTACTGGC
CGAAGCCGCTTGGAATAAGGCCGGTGTGCGTTTGTCTATATGTTATTTTCCACCATATTGCCGTCTTTTG
GCAATGTGAGGGCCCGGAAACCTGGCCCTGTCTTCTTGACGAGCATTCCTAGGGGTCTTTCCCCTCTCGC
CAAAGGAATGCAAGGTCTGTTGAATGTCGTGAAGGAAGCAGTTCCTCTGGAAGCTTCTTGAAGACAAACA
ACGTCTGTAGCGACCCTTTGCAGGCAGCGGAACCCCCCACCTGGCGACAGGTGCCTCTGCGGCCAAAAGC
CACGTGTATAAGATACACCTGCAAAGGCGGCACAACCCCAGTGCCACGTTGTGAGTTGGATAGTTGTGGA
AAGAGTCAAATGGCTCTCCTCAAGCGTATTCAACAAGGGGCTGAAGGATGCCCAGAAGGTACCCCATTGT
ATGGGATCTGATCTGGGGCCTCGGTGCACATGCTTTACATGTGTTTAGTCGAGGTTAAAAAAACGTCTAG
GCCCCCCGAACCACGGGGACGTGGTTTTCCTTTGAAAAACACGATGATAATATGGCCACAACCATGGCGT
CCGGAATGATTGAACAAGATGGATTGCACGCAGGTTCTCCGGCCGCTTGGGTGGAGAGGCTATTCGGCTA
TGACTGGGCACAACAGACAATCGGCTGCTCTGATGCCGCCGTGTTCCGGCTGTCAGCGCAGGGGCGCCCG
GTTCTTTTTGTCAAGACCGACCTGTCCGGTGCCCTGAATGAACTGCAGGACGAGGCAGCGCGGCTATCGT
GGCTGGCCGCGACGGGCGTTCCTTGCGCAGCTGTGCTCGACGTTGTCACTGAAGCGGGAAGGGACTGGCT
GCTATTGGGCGAAGTGCCGGGGCAGGATCTCCTGTCATCTCACCTTGCTCCTGCCGAGAAAGTATCCATC
ATGGCTGATGCAATGCGGCGGCTGCATACGCTTGATCCGGCTACCTGCCCATTCGACCACCAAGCGAAAC
ATCGCATCGAGCGAGCACGTACTCGGATGGAAGCCGGTCTTGTCGATCAGGATGATCTGGACGAAGAGCA
TCAGGGGCTCGCGCCAGCCGAACTGTTCGCCAGGCTCAAGGCGCGCATGCCCGACGGCGAGGATCTCGTC
GTGACCCATGGCGATGCCTGCTTGCCGAATATCATGGTGGAAAATGGCCGCTTTTCTGGATTCATCGACT
GTGGCCGGCTGGGTGTGGCGGACCGCTATCAGGACATAGCGTTGGCTACCCGTGATATTGCTGAAGAGCT
TGGCGGCGAATGGGCTGACCGCTTCCTCGTGCTTTACGGTATCGCCGCTCCCGATTCGCAGCGCATCGCC
TTCTATCGCCTTCTTGACGAGTTCTTCTGAGTCGACTGTACAATCAACCTCTGGATTACAAAATTTGTGA
AAGATTGACTGGTATTCTTAACTATGTTGCTCCTTTTACGCTATGTGGATACGCTGCTTTAATGCCTTTG
TATCATGCGTTAACTAAACTTGTTTATTGCAGCTTATAATGGTTACAAATAAAGCAATAGCATCACAAAT
TTCACAAATAAAGCATTTTTTTCACTGCATTCTAGTTGTGGTTTGTCCAAACTCATCAATGTATCTTATC
ATGTCTGGAATTGACTCAAATGATGTCAATTAGTCTATCAGAAGCTCATCTGGTCTCCCTTCCGGGGGAC
AAGACATCCCTGTTTAATATTTAAACAGCAGTGTTCCCAAACTGGGTTCTTATATCCCTTGCTCTGGTCA
ACCAGGTTGCAGGGTTTCCTGTCCTCACAGGAACGAAGTCCCTAAAGAAACAGTGGCAGCCAGGTTTAGC
CCCGGAATTGACTGGATTCCTTTTTTAGGGCCCATTGGTATGGCTTTTTCCCCGTATCCCCCCAGGTGTC
TGCAGGCTCAAAGAGCAGCGAGAAGCGTTCAGAGGAAAGCGATCCCGTGCCACCTTCCCCGTGCCCGGGC
TGTCCCCGCACGCTGCCGGCTCGGGGATGCGGGGGGAGCGCCGGACCGGAGCGGAGCCCCGGGCGGCTCG
CTGCTGCCCCCTAGCGGGGGAGGGACGTAATTACATCCCTGGGGGCTTTGGGGGGGGGCTGTCCCTGATA
TCTATAACAAGAAAATATATATATAATAAGTTATCACGTAAGTAGAACATGAAATAACAATATAATTATC
GTATGAGTTAAATCTTAAAAGTCACGTAAAAGATAATCATGCGTCATTTTGACTCACGCGGTCGTTATAG
TTCAAAATCAGTGACACTTACCGCATTGACAAGCACGCCTCACGGGAGCTCCAAGCGGCGACTGAGATGT
CCTAAATGCACAGCGACGGATTCGCGCTATTTAGAAAGAGAGAGCAATATTTCAAGAATGTCTAGCTGCA
TCAGGATCATATCGTCGGGTCTTTTTTCCGGCTCAGTCATCGCCCAAGCTGGCGCTATCTGGGCATCGGG
GAGGAAGAAGCCCGTGCCTTTTCCCGCGAGGTTGAAGCGGCATGGAAAGAGTTTGCCGAGGATGACTGCT
GCTGCATTGACGTTGAGCGAAAACGCACGTTTACCATGATGATTCGGGAAGGTGTGGCCATGCACGCCTT
TAACGGTGAACTGTTCGTTCAGGCCACCTGGGATACCAGTTCGTCGCGGCTTTTCCGGACACAGTTCCGG
ATGGTCAGCCCGAAGCGCATCAGCAACCCGAACAATACCGGCGACAGCCGGAACTGCCGTGCCGGTGTGC
AGATTAATGACAGCGGTGCGGCGCTGGGATATTACGTCAGCGAGGACGGGTATCCTGGCTGGATGCCGCA
GAAATGGACATGGATACCCCGTGAGTTACCCGGCGGGCGCGCTTGGCGTAATCATGGTCATAGCTGTTTC
CTGTGTGAAATTGTTATCCGCTCACAATTCCACACAACATACGAGCCGGAAGCATAAAGTGTAAAGCCTG
GGGTGCCTAATGAGTGAGCTAACTCACATTAATTGCGTTGCGCTCACTGCCCGCTTTCCAGTCGGGAAAC
CTGTCGTGCCAGCTGCATTAATGAATCGGCCAACGCGCGGGGAGAGGCGGTTTGCGTATTGGGCGCTCTT
CCGCTTCCTCGCTCACTGACTCGCTGCGCTCGGTCGTTCGGCTGCGGCGAGCGGTATCAGCTCACTCAAA
GGCGGTAATACGGTTATCCACAGAATCAGGGGATAACGCAGGAAAGAACATGTGAGCAAAAGGCCAGCAA
AAGGCCAGGAACCGTAAAAAGGCCGCGTTGCTGGCGTTTTTCCATAGGCTCCGCCCCCCTGACGAGCATC
ACAAAAATCGACGCTCAAGTCAGAGGTGGCGAAACCCGACAGGACTATAAAGATACCAGGCGTTTCCCCC
TGGAAGCTCCCTCGTGCGCTCTCCTGTTCCGACCCTGCCGCTTACCGGATACCTGTCCGCCTTTCTCCCT
TCGGGAAGCGTGGCGCTTTCTCATAGCTCACGCTGTAGGTATCTCAGTTCGGTGTAGGTCGTTCGCTCCA
AGCTGGGCTGTGTGCACGAACCCCCCGTTCAGCCCGACCGCTGCGCCTTATCCGGTAACTATCGTCTTGA
GTCCAACCCGGTAAGACACGACTTATCGCCACTGGCAGCAGCCACTGGTAACAGGATTAGCAGAGCGAGG
TATGTAGGCGGTGCTACAGAGTTCTTGAAGTGGTGGCCTAACTACGGCTACACTAGAAGAACAGTATTTG
GTATCTGCGCTCTGCTGAAGCCAGTTACCTTCGGAAAAAGAGTTGGTAGCTCTTGATCCGGCAAACAAAC
CACCGCTGGTAGCGGTGGTTTTTTTGTTTGCAAGCAGCAGATTACGCGCAGAAAAAAAGGATCTCAAGAA
GATCCTTTGATCTTTTCTACGGGGTCTGACGCTCAGTGGAACGAAAACTCACGTTAAGGGATTTTGGTCA
TGAGATTATCAAAAAGGATCTTCACCTAGATCCTTTTAAATTAAAAATGAAGTTTTAAATCAATCTAAAG
TATATATGAGTAAACTTGGTCTGACAGTTACCAATGCTTAATCAGTGAGGCACCTATCTCAGCGATCTGT
CTATTTCGTTCATCCATAGTTGCCTGACTCCCCGTCGTGTAGATAACTACGATACGGGAGGGCTTACCAT
CTGGCCCCAGTGCTGCAATGATACCGCGAGACCCACGCTCACCGGCTCCAGATTTATCAGCAATAAACCA
GCCAGCCGGAAGGGCCGAGCGCAGAAGTGGTCCTGCAACTTTATCCGCCTCCATCCAGTCTATTAATTGT
TGCCGGGAAGCTAGAGTAAGTAGTTCGCCAGTTAATAGTTTGCGCAACGTTGTTGCCATTGCTACAGGCA
TCGTGGTGTCACGCTCGTCGTTTGGTATGGCTTCATTCAGCTCCGGTTCCCAACGATCAAGGCGAGTTAC
ATGATCCCCCATGTTGTGCAAAAAAGCGGTTAGCTCCTTCGGTCCTCCGATCGTTGTCAGAAGTAAGTTG
GCCGCAGTGTTATCACTCATGGTTATGGCAGCACTGCATAATTCTCTTACTGTCATGCCATCCGTAAGAT
GCTTTTCTGTGACTGGTGAGTACTCAACCAAGTCATTCTGAGAATAGTGTATGCGGCGACCGAGTTGCTC
TTGCCCGGCGTCAATACGGGATAATACCGCGCCACATAGCAGAACTTTAAAAGTGCTCATCATTGGAAAA
CGTTCTTCGGGGCGAAAACTCTCAAGGATCTTACCGCTGTTGAGATCCAGTTCGATGTAACCCACTCGTG
CACCCAACTGATCTTCAGCATCTTTTACTTTCACCAGCGTTTCTGGGTGAGCAAAAACAGGAAGGCAAAA
TGCCGCAAAAAAGGGAATAAGGGCGACACGGAAATGTTGAATACTCAT
