Features (pLannotate 1.2.2; 18 found; start..end, strand, type, name):
      1..105     -  promoter       AmpR promoter: bla
    158..586     -  rep_origin     f1 ori (sequence partly withheld): f1 bacteriophage origin of replication; arrow indicates direction of (+) strand synthesis
    591..746     -  CDS            lacZα (fragment): LacZα fragment of β-galactosidase; lacZ fragment
    747..866     +  CDS            B (fragment): PORTL_LAMBD - Experimental evidence at protein level: Swiss-Prot protein existence level 1. Forms the portal vertex of the capsid (PubMed:6228056, PubMed:6232391). This portal plays critical roles in head assembly, genome packaging, neck/tail attachment, and genome ejection (Probable). The portal protein multimerizes as a single ring-shaped homododecamer arranged around a central channel (PubMed:6232391). Binds to the terminase subunits to form the packaging machine (PubMed:7799432). From Escherichia phage lambda (Bacteriophage lambda).
   1321..1532    +  promoter       EF-1α core promoter: core promoter for human elongation factor EF-1α
   1545..1813    +  LTR            5' LTR (truncated): truncated 5' long terminal repeat (LTR) from human T-cell leukemia virus (HTLV) type 1
   1994..2456    +  misc_feature   IRES: internal ribosome entry site (IRES) of the encephalomyocarditis virus (EMCV)
   2482..3276    +  CDS            NeoR/KanR: aminoglycoside phosphotransferase from Tn5; aph(3')-II (or nptII); confers resistance to neomycin, kanamycin, and G418 (Geneticin®)
   3283..3389    +  misc_feature   WPRE (fragment): woodchuck hepatitis virus posttranscriptional regulatory element
   3398..3519    +  polyA_signal   SV40 poly(A) signal: SV40 polyadenylation signal
   3537..3629    +  ncRNA          G-CSF SLDE: Accession: RF00183 - G-CSF factor stem-loop destabilising element (SLDE)
   4287..4754    +  CDS            B (fragment): PORTL_LAMBD - Experimental evidence at protein level: Swiss-Prot protein existence level 1. Forms the portal vertex of the capsid (PubMed:6228056, PubMed:6232391). This portal plays critical roles in head assembly, genome packaging, neck/tail attachment, and genome ejection (Probable). The portal protein multimerizes as a single ring-shaped homododecamer arranged around a central channel (PubMed:6232391). Binds to the terminase subunits to form the packaging machine (PubMed:7799432). From Escherichia phage lambda (Bacteriophage lambda).
   4792..4808    -  protein_bind   lac operator: The lac repressor binds to the lac operator to inhibit transcription in E. coli. This inhibition can be relieved by adding lactose or isopropyl-β-D-thiogalactopyranoside (IPTG). lac repressor encoded by lacI
   4816..4846    -  promoter       lac promoter: promoter for the E. coli lac operon
   4861..4882    -  protein_bind   CAP binding site: CAP binding activates transcription in the presence of cAMP. E. coli catabolite activator protein
   4895..4987    -  CDS            lacI (fragment): lac repressor; lacI; The lac repressor binds to the lac operator to inhibit transcription in E. coli. This inhibition can be relieved by adding lactose or isopropyl-β-D-thiogalactopyranoside (IPTG).
   5170..5758    -  rep_origin     ori: high-copy-number ColE1/pMB1/pBR322/pUC origin of replication
   5929..6789    -  CDS            AmpR: β-lactamase; bla; confers resistance to ampicillin, carbenicillin, and related antibiotics
>Addgene plasmid #67906 | PB-EF1-IRES-NEO deleted ITR | analyzer sequence | sequence record 151013
ACTCTTCCTTTTTCAATATTATTGAAGCATTTATCAGGGTTATTGTCTCATGAGCGGATACATATTTGAA
TGTATTTAGAAAAATAAACAAATAGGGGTTCCGCGCACATTTCCCCGAAAAGTGCCACCTAAATTGTAAG
CGTTAATATTTTGTTAAAATTCGCGTTAAATTTTTGTTAAATCAGCTCATTTTTTAACCAATAGGCCGAA
ATCGGCAAAATCCCTTATAAATCAAAAGAATAGACCGAGATAGGGT
[37 nt withheld, positions 257-293]
AAAGAACGTGGACTCCAACGTCAAAGG
[49 nt withheld, positions 321-369]
T
[91 nt withheld, positions 371-461]
G
[124 nt withheld, positions 463-586]
CCCATTCGCCATTCAGGCTGCGCAACTGTTGGGAAGGGCGATCGGTGCGGGCCTCTTCGCTATTACGCCA
GCTGGCGAAAGGGGGATGTGCTGCAAGGCGATTAAGTTGGGTAACGCCAGGGTTTTCCCAGTCACGACGT
TGTAAAACGACGGCCAGTGAGCGCGCCTCGTTCATTCACGTTTTTGACCCGTGGAGGACGGGCAGACTCG
CGGTGCAAATGTGTTTTACAGCGTGATGGAGCAGATGAAGATGCTCGACACGCTGCAGAACACGCAGCTA
GATGTTTTATCGGTCTGTATATCGAGGTTTATTTATTAATTTGAATAGATATTAAGTTTTATTATATTTA
CACTTACATACTAATAATAAATTCAACAAACAATTTATTTATGTTTATTTATTTATTAAAAAAAACAAAA
ACTCAAAATTTCTTCTATAAAGTAACAAAACTTTTATGAGGGACAGCCCCCCCCCAAAGCCCCCAGGGAT
GTAATTACGTCCCTCCCCCGCTAGGGGGCAGCAGCGAGCCGCCCGGGGCTCCGCTCCGGTCCGGCGCTCC
CCCCGCATCCCCGAGCCGGCAGCGTGCGGGGACAGCCCGGGCACGGGGAAGGTGGCACGGGATCGCTTTC
CTCTGAACGCTTCTCGCTGCTCTTTGAGCCTGCAGACACCTGGGGGGATACGGGGAAAAGGCCTCCACGG
CCAAGGATCTGCGATCGCTCCGGTGCCCGTCAGTGGGCAGAGCGCACATCGCCCACAGTCCCCGAGAAGT
TGGGGGGAGGGGTCGGCAATTGAACGGGTGCCTAGAGAAGGTGGCGCGGGGTAAACTGGGAAAGTGATGT
CGTGTACTGGCTCCGCCTTTTTCCCGAGGGTGGGGGAGAACCGTATATAAGTGCAGTAGTCGCCGTGAAC
GTTCTTTTTCGCAACGGGTTTGCCGCCAGAACACAGCTGAAGCTTCGAGGGGCTCGCATCTCTCCTTCAC
GCGCCCGCCGCCCTACCTGAGGCCGCCATCCACGCCGGTTGAGTCGCGTTCTGCCGCCTCCCGCCTGTGG
TGCCTCCTGAACTGCGTCCGCCGTCTAGGTAAGTTTAAAGCTCAGGTCGAGACCGGGCCTTTGTCCGGCG
CTCCCTTGGAGCCTACCTAGACTCAGCCGGCTCTCCACGCTTTGCCTGACCCTGCTTGCTCAACTCTACG
TCTTTGTTTCGTTTTCTGTTCTGCGCCGTTACAGATCCAAGCTGTGACCGGCGCCTACTCTAGAGCTAGC
TCGAGAATTCGAATTTAAATCGGATCCGCGGCCGCGCCCCTCTCCCTCCCCCCCCCCTAACGTTACTGGC
CGAAGCCGCTTGGAATAAGGCCGGTGTGCGTTTGTCTATATGTTATTTTCCACCATATTGCCGTCTTTTG
GCAATGTGAGGGCCCGGAAACCTGGCCCTGTCTTCTTGACGAGCATTCCTAGGGGTCTTTCCCCTCTCGC
CAAAGGAATGCAAGGTCTGTTGAATGTCGTGAAGGAAGCAGTTCCTCTGGAAGCTTCTTGAAGACAAACA
ACGTCTGTAGCGACCCTTTGCAGGCAGCGGAACCCCCCACCTGGCGACAGGTGCCTCTGCGGCCAAAAGC
CACGTGTATAAGATACACCTGCAAAGGCGGCACAACCCCAGTGCCACGTTGTGAGTTGGATAGTTGTGGA
AAGAGTCAAATGGCTCTCCTCAAGCGTATTCAACAAGGGGCTGAAGGATGCCCAGAAGGTACCCCATTGT
ATGGGATCTGATCTGGGGCCTCGGTGCACATGCTTTACATGTGTTTAGTCGAGGTTAAAAAAACGTCTAG
GCCCCCCGAACCACGGGGACGTGGTTTTCCTTTGAAAAACACGATGATAATATGGCCACAACCATGGCGT
CCGGAATGATTGAACAAGATGGATTGCACGCAGGTTCTCCGGCCGCTTGGGTGGAGAGGCTATTCGGCTA
TGACTGGGCACAACAGACAATCGGCTGCTCTGATGCCGCCGTGTTCCGGCTGTCAGCGCAGGGGCGCCCG
GTTCTTTTTGTCAAGACCGACCTGTCCGGTGCCCTGAATGAACTGCAGGACGAGGCAGCGCGGCTATCGT
GGCTGGCCGCGACGGGCGTTCCTTGCGCAGCTGTGCTCGACGTTGTCACTGAAGCGGGAAGGGACTGGCT
GCTATTGGGCGAAGTGCCGGGGCAGGATCTCCTGTCATCTCACCTTGCTCCTGCCGAGAAAGTATCCATC
ATGGCTGATGCAATGCGGCGGCTGCATACGCTTGATCCGGCTACCTGCCCATTCGACCACCAAGCGAAAC
ATCGCATCGAGCGAGCACGTACTCGGATGGAAGCCGGTCTTGTCGATCAGGATGATCTGGACGAAGAGCA
TCAGGGGCTCGCGCCAGCCGAACTGTTCGCCAGGCTCAAGGCGCGCATGCCCGACGGCGAGGATCTCGTC
GTGACCCATGGCGATGCCTGCTTGCCGAATATCATGGTGGAAAATGGCCGCTTTTCTGGATTCATCGACT
GTGGCCGGCTGGGTGTGGCGGACCGCTATCAGGACATAGCGTTGGCTACCCGTGATATTGCTGAAGAGCT
TGGCGGCGAATGGGCTGACCGCTTCCTCGTGCTTTACGGTATCGCCGCTCCCGATTCGCAGCGCATCGCC
TTCTATCGCCTTCTTGACGAGTTCTTCTGAGTCGACAATCAACCTCTGGATTACAAAATTTGTGAAAGAT
TGACTGGTATTCTTAACTATGTTGCTCCTTTTACGCTATGTGGATACGCTGCTTTAATGCCTTTGTATCA
TGCGTTAACTAAACTTGTTTATTGCAGCTTATAATGGTTACAAATAAAGCAATAGCATCACAAATTTCAC
AAATAAAGCATTTTTTTCACTGCATTCTAGTTGTGGTTTGTCCAAACTCATCAATGTATCTTATCATGTC
TGGAATTGACTCAAATGATGTCAATTAGTCTATCAGAAGCTCATCTGGTCTCCCTTCCGGGGGACAAGAC
ATCCCTGTTTAATATTTAAACAGCAGTGTTCCCAAACTGGGTTCTTATATCCCTTGCTCTGGTCAACCAG
GTTGCAGGGTTTCCTGTCCTCACAGGAACGAAGTCCCTAAAGAAACAGTGGCAGCCAGGTTTAGCCCCGG
AATTGACTGGATTCCTTTTTTAGGGCCCATTGGTATGGCTTTTTCCCCGTATCCCCCCAGGTGTCTGCAG
GCTCAAAGAGCAGCGAGAAGCGTTCAGAGGAAAGCGATCCCGTGCCACCTTCCCCGTGCCCGGGCTGTCC
CCGCACGCTGCCGGCTCGGGGATGCGGGGGGAGCGCCGGACCGGAGCGGAGCCCCGGGCGGCTCGCTGCT
GCCCCCTAGCGGGGGAGGGACGTAATTACATCCCTGGGGGCTTTGGGGGGGGGCTGTCCCTGATATCTAT
AACAAGAAAATATATATATAATAAGTTATCACGTAAGTAGAACATGAAATAACAATATAATTATCGTATG
AGTTAAATCTTAAAAGTCACGTAAAAGATAATCATGCGTCATTTTGACTCACGCGGTCGTTATAGTTCAA
AATCAGTGACACTTACCGCATTGACAAGCACGCCTCACGGGAGCTCCAAGCGGCGACTGAGATGTCCTAA
ATGCACAGCGACGGATTCGCGCTATTTAGAAAGAGAGAGCAATATTTCAAGAATGTCTAGCTGCATCAGG
ATCATATCGTCGGGTCTTTTTTCCGGCTCAGTCATCGCCCAAGCTGGCGCTATCTGGGCATCGGGGAGGA
AGAAGCCCGTGCCTTTTCCCGCGAGGTTGAAGCGGCATGGAAAGAGTTTGCCGAGGATGACTGCTGCTGC
ATTGACGTTGAGCGAAAACGCACGTTTACCATGATGATTCGGGAAGGTGTGGCCATGCACGCCTTTAACG
GTGAACTGTTCGTTCAGGCCACCTGGGATACCAGTTCGTCGCGGCTTTTCCGGACACAGTTCCGGATGGT
CAGCCCGAAGCGCATCAGCAACCCGAACAATACCGGCGACAGCCGGAACTGCCGTGCCGGTGTGCAGATT
AATGACAGCGGTGCGGCGCTGGGATATTACGTCAGCGAGGACGGGTATCCTGGCTGGATGCCGCAGAAAT
GGACATGGATACCCCGTGAGTTACCCGGCGGGCGCGCTTGGCGTAATCATGGTCATAGCTGTTTCCTGTG
TGAAATTGTTATCCGCTCACAATTCCACACAACATACGAGCCGGAAGCATAAAGTGTAAAGCCTGGGGTG
CCTAATGAGTGAGCTAACTCACATTAATTGCGTTGCGCTCACTGCCCGCTTTCCAGTCGGGAAACCTGTC
GTGCCAGCTGCATTAATGAATCGGCCAACGCGCGGGGAGAGGCGGTTTGCGTATTGGGCGCTCTTCCGCT
TCCTCGCTCACTGACTCGCTGCGCTCGGTCGTTCGGCTGCGGCGAGCGGTATCAGCTCACTCAAAGGCGG
TAATACGGTTATCCACAGAATCAGGGGATAACGCAGGAAAGAACATGTGAGCAAAAGGCCAGCAAAAGGC
CAGGAACCGTAAAAAGGCCGCGTTGCTGGCGTTTTTCCATAGGCTCCGCCCCCCTGACGAGCATCACAAA
AATCGACGCTCAAGTCAGAGGTGGCGAAACCCGACAGGACTATAAAGATACCAGGCGTTTCCCCCTGGAA
GCTCCCTCGTGCGCTCTCCTGTTCCGACCCTGCCGCTTACCGGATACCTGTCCGCCTTTCTCCCTTCGGG
AAGCGTGGCGCTTTCTCATAGCTCACGCTGTAGGTATCTCAGTTCGGTGTAGGTCGTTCGCTCCAAGCTG
GGCTGTGTGCACGAACCCCCCGTTCAGCCCGACCGCTGCGCCTTATCCGGTAACTATCGTCTTGAGTCCA
ACCCGGTAAGACACGACTTATCGCCACTGGCAGCAGCCACTGGTAACAGGATTAGCAGAGCGAGGTATGT
AGGCGGTGCTACAGAGTTCTTGAAGTGGTGGCCTAACTACGGCTACACTAGAAGGACAGTATTTGGTATC
TGCGCTCTGCTGAAGCCAGTTACCTTCGGAAAAAGAGTTGGTAGCTCTTGATCCGGCAAACAAACCACCG
CTGGTAGCGGTGGTTTTTTTGTTTGCAAGCAGCAGATTACGCGCAGAAAAAAAGGATCTCAAGAAGATCC
TTTGATCTTTTCTACGGGGTCTGACGCTCAGTGGAACGAAAACTCACGTTAAGGGATTTTGGTCATGAGA
TTATCAAAAAGGATCTTCACCTAGATCCTTTTAAATTAAAAATGAAGTTTTAAATCAATCTAAAGTATAT
ATGAGTAAACTTGGTCTGACAGTTACCAATGCTTAATCAGTGAGGCACCTATCTCAGCGATCTGTCTATT
TCGTTCATCCATAGTTGCCTGACTCCCCGTCGTGTAGATAACTACGATACGGGAGGGCTTACCATCTGGC
CCCAGTGCTGCAATGATACCGCGAGACCCACGCTCACCGGCTCCAGATTTATCAGCAATAAACCAGCCAG
CCGGAAGGGCCGAGCGCAGAAGTGGTCCTGCAACTTTATCCGCCTCCATCCAGTCTATTAATTGTTGCCG
GGAAGCTAGAGTAAGTAGTTCGCCAGTTAATAGTTTGCGCAACGTTGTTGCCATTGCTACAGGCATCGTG
GTGTCACGCTCGTCGTTTGGTATGGCTTCATTCAGCTCCGGTTCCCAACGATCAAGGCGAGTTACATGAT
CCCCCATGTTGTGCAAAAAAGCGGTTAGCTCCTTCGGTCCTCCGATCGTTGTCAGAAGTAAGTTGGCCGC
AGTGTTATCACTCATGGTTATGGCAGCACTGCATAATTCTCTTACTGTCATGCCATCCGTAAGATGCTTT
TCTGTGACTGGTGAGTACTCAACCAAGTCATTCTGAGAATAGTGTATGCGGCGACCGAGTTGCTCTTGCC
CGGCGTCAATACGGGATAATACCGCGCCACATAGCAGAACTTTAAAAGTGCTCATCATTGGAAAACGTTC
TTCGGGGCGAAAACTCTCAAGGATCTTACCGCTGTTGAGATCCAGTTCGATGTAACCCACTCGTGCACCC
AACTGATCTTCAGCATCTTTTACTTTCACCAGCGTTTCTGGGTGAGCAAAAACAGGAAGGCAAAATGCCG
CAAAAAAGGGAATAAGGGCGACACGGAAATGTTGAATACTCAT
