>Addgene plasmid #67906 | PB-EF1-IRES-NEO deleted ITR | addgene partial sequence | sequence record 148567 | Neo-R 5'-GCCCAGTCATAGCCGAATAG-3'
TGCGTGCAATCCATCTTGTTCAATCATTCCGGACGCCATGGTTGTGGCCATATTATCATCGTGTTTTTCA
AAGGAAAACCACGTCCCCGTGGTTCGGGGGGCCTAGACGTTTTTTTAACCTCGACTAAACACATGTAAAG
CATGTGCACCGAGGCCCCAGATCAGATCCCATACAATGGGGTACCTTCTGGGCATCCTTCAGCCCCTTGT
TGAATACGCTTGAGGAGAGCCATTTGACTCTTTCCACAACTATCCAACTCACAACGTGGCACTGGGGTTG
TGCCGCCTTTGCAGGTGTATCTTATACACGTGGCTTTTGGCCGCAGAGGCACCTGTCGCCAGGTGGGGGG
TTCCGCTGCCTGCAAAGGGTCGCTACAGACGTTGTTTGTCTTCAAGAAGCTTCCAGAGGAACTGCTTCCT
TCACGACATTCAACAGACCTTGCATTCCTTTGGCGAGAGGGGAAAGACCCCTAGGAATGCTCGTCAAGAA
GACAGGGCCAGGTTTCCGGGCCCTCACATTGCCAAAAGACGGCAATATGGTGGAAAATAACATATAGACA
AACGCACACCGGCCTTATTCCAAGCGGCTTCGGCCAGTAACGTTAGGGGGGGGGGAGGGAGAGGGGCGCG
GCCGCGGATCCGATTTAAATTCGAATTCTCGAGCTAGCTCTAGAGTAGGCGCCGGTCACAGCTTGGATCT
GTAACGGCGCAGAACAGAAAACGAAACAAAGACG
