>Addgene plasmid #67906 | PB-EF1-IRES-NEO deleted ITR | addgene partial sequence | sequence record 148939 | M13pUC-Fwd 5'-CCCAGTCACGACGTTGTAAAACG-3'
GTTTTTGACCCGTGGAGGACGGGCAGACTCGCGGTGCAAATGTGTTTTACAGCGTGATGGAGCAGATGAA
GATGCTCGACACGCTGCAGAACACGCAGCTAGATGTTTTATCGGTCTGTATATCGAGGTTTATTTATTAA
TTTGAATAGATATTAAGTTTTATTATATTTACACTTACATACTAATAATAAATTCAACAAACAATTTATT
TATGTTTATTTATTTATTAAAAAAAACAAAAACTCAAAATTTCTTCTATAAAGTAACAAAACTTTTATGA
GGGACAGCCCCCCCCCAAAGCCCCCAGGGATGTAATTACGTCCCTCCCCCGCTAGGGGGCAGCAGCGAGC
CGCCCGGGGCTCCGCTCCGGTCCGGCGCTCCCCCCGCATCCCCGAGCCGGCAGCGTGCGGGGACAGCCCG
GGCACGGGGAAGGTGGCACGGGATCGCTTTCCTCTGAACGCTTCTCGCTGCTCTTTGAGCCTGCAGACAC
CTGGGGGGATACGGGGAAAAGGCCTCCACGGCCAAGGATCTGCGATCGCTCCGGTGCCCGTCAGTGGGCA
GAGCGCACATCGCCCACAGTCCCCGAGAAGTTGGGGGGAGGGGTCGGCAATTGAACGGGTGCCTAGAGAA
GGTGGCGCGGGGTAAACTGGGAAAGTGATGTCGTGTACTGGCTCCGCCTTTTTCCCGAGGGTGGGGGAGA
ACCGTATATAAGTGCAGTAGTCGCCGTGAACGTTCTTTTTCGCAACGGGTTTGCCGCCAGAACACAGCTG
AAGCTTCGAGGGGCTCGCATCTCTCCT
